Addgene plasmid #66841: iRFP-PH-PLCdelta1
Purpose: expression of near-infrared PI(4,5)P2 biosensor
Depositing lab: Pietro De Camilli. Depositing organization: Yale University. Publication: Optogenetic control of phosphoinositide metabolism. Idevall-Hagren O, Dickson EJ, Hille B, Toomre DK, De Camilli P. Proc Natl Acad Sci U S A. 2012 Aug 28;109(35):E2316-23. doi: 10.1073/pnas.1211305109. Epub 2012 Jul 30. PubMed 22847441.
Backbone
  Vector backbone: pEGFP-C1
  Backbone manufacturer: Clontech
  Modifications to backbone: iRFP (31857; Addgene) was amplified with flanking Nhe1/BsrG1 sites and used to replace GFP in pEGFP-C1.
  Vector type: Mammalian Expression
Growth in bacteria
  Bacterial resistance: Kanamycin, 50 μg/mL
  Growth temperature: 37°C
  Growth strain: DH5alpha
  Copy number: Unknown
Gene/Insert
  Gene/Insert name: PH-PLCdelta1
  Species: R. norvegicus (rat)
  Promoter: CMV
  Tag / fusion protein: iRFP (N terminal on backbone)
  Cloning method: Restriction Enzyme; 5′ cloning site HindIII (unknown if destroyed); 3′ cloning site KpnI (unknown if destroyed)
  Sequencing primers: 5′ Unknown primer sequence
Terms and licenses: Academic/Nonprofit Terms; Industry Terms: Not Available to Industry
How to cite: iRFP-PH-PLCdelta1 was a gift from Pietro De Camilli (Addgene plasmid # 66841 ; http://n2t.net/addgene:66841 ; RRID:Addgene_66841)
