[The description below was written by a language model from this plasmid's Addgene catalogue record and pLannotate feature annotations shown in this document.]
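Description:
iRFP-PH-PLCdelta1 is a mammalian expression plasmid of about 5.3 kb built on the Clontech pEGFP-C1 backbone, in which the GFP coding sequence was replaced by the near-infrared fluorescent protein iRFP (annotated as iRFP713, a bacteriophytochrome-derived protein from Rhodopseudomonas palustris that needs biliverdin as a cofactor). It is propagated in E. coli through a high-copy ColE1/pUC-type origin and selected with kanamycin. The single NeoR/KanR cassette is driven by tandem bacterial (bla) and SV40 early promoters and ends in an HSV TK polyadenylation signal, so the same gene can also confer G418 resistance in mammalian cells. An f1 origin is present as well. Short annotated fragments of ble, SV40 large T antigen and the bGH poly(A) signal appear to be partial sequence matches rather than functional elements.

The payload is a fusion reading frame expressed from the CMV immediate early enhancer and promoter and terminated by the SV40 poly(A) signal. iRFP sits at the N terminus and is followed by a fragment of rat phospholipase C delta 1 (Plcd1) corresponding to its pleckstrin homology (PH) domain, which was inserted between the HindIII and KpnI sites of the multiple cloning site. This PH domain binds phosphatidylinositol 4,5-bisphosphate, so the fusion is recruited to membranes containing that lipid, chiefly the plasma membrane, and redistributes to the cytosol when PI(4,5)P2 levels fall. The construct therefore serves as a genetically encoded PI(4,5)P2 biosensor for live-cell imaging. Its near-infrared emission leaves the visible channels free for other fluorescent reporters or for blue-light optogenetic tools, in keeping with its origin in work on optogenetic control of phosphoinositide metabolism.
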