Features (pLannotate 1.2.2; 15 found; start..end, strand, type, name):
     61..364     +  enhancer       CMV enhancer: human cytomegalovirus immediate early enhancer
    365..568     +  promoter       CMV promoter: human cytomegalovirus (CMV) immediate early promoter
    600..1547    +  CDS            iRFP713: iRFP713 is a basic (constitutively fluorescent) near ir fluorescent protein published in 2011, derived from Rhodopseudomonas palustris. It has low acid sensitivity. It requires the cofactor biliverdin for fluorescence.
   1554..1964    +  CDS            Plcd1 (fragment): PLCD1_RAT - Experimental evidence at protein level: Swiss-Prot protein existence level 1. The production of the second messenger molecules diacylglycerol (DAG) and inositol 1,4,5-trisphosphate (IP3) is mediated by activated phosphatidylinositol-specific phospholipase C enzymes (PubMed:16000311). Essential for trophoblast and placental development (By similarity). Binds phosphatidylinositol 4,5-bisphosphate (By similarity). From Rattus norvegicus (Rat).
   1968..1993    +  misc_feature   MCS (fragment): multiple cloning site
   2005..2089    +  CDS            large T antigen (fragment): large T antigen from SV40 (simian virus 40)
   2112..2233    +  polyA_signal   SV40 poly(A) signal: SV40 polyadenylation signal
   2267..2695    -  rep_origin     f1 ori (sequence partly withheld): f1 bacteriophage origin of replication; arrow indicates direction of (+) strand synthesis
   2722..2826    +  promoter       AmpR promoter: bla
   2828..3185    +  promoter       SV40 promoter: SV40 enhancer and early promoter
   3220..4014    +  CDS            NeoR/KanR: aminoglycoside phosphotransferase from Tn5; aph(3')-II (or nptII); confers resistance to neomycin, kanamycin, and G418 (Geneticin®)
   4035..4187    +  CDS            ble (fragment): BLE_KLEPN - Experimental evidence at protein level: Swiss-Prot protein existence level 1. Binding protein with a strong affinity to the bleomycin family of antibiotics. Binds to CL990; an antimitotic-antibiotic compound. From Klebsiella pneumoniae.
   4246..4293    +  polyA_signal   HSV TK poly(A) signal: herpes simplex virus thymidine kinase polyadenylation signal (Cole and Stacy, 1985)
   4384..4400    -  polyA_signal   bGH poly(A) signal (fragment): bovine growth hormone polyadenylation signal
   4622..5210    +  rep_origin     ori: high-copy-number ColE1/pMB1/pBR322/pUC origin of replication
>Addgene plasmid #66841 | iRFP-PH-PLCdelta1 | addgene full sequence | sequence record 456416 | Addgene NGS Result
TAGTTATTAATAGTAATCAATTACGGGGTCATTAGTTCATAGCCCATATATGGAGTTCCGCGTTACATAA
CTTACGGTAAATGGCCCGCCTGGCTGACCGCCCAACGACCCCCGCCCATTGACGTCAATAATGACGTATG
TTCCCATAGTAACGCCAATAGGGACTTTCCATTGACGTCAATGGGTGGAGTATTTACGGTAAACTGCCCA
CTTGGCAGTACATCAAGTGTATCATATGCCAAGTACGCCCCCTATTGACGTCAATGACGGTAAATGGCCC
GCCTGGCATTATGCCCAGTACATGACCTTATGGGACTTTCCTACTTGGCAGTACATCTACGTATTAGTCA
TCGCTATTACCATGGTGATGCGGTTTTGGCAGTACATCAATGGGCGTGGATAGCGGTTTGACTCACGGGG
ATTTCCAAGTCTCCACCCCATTGACGTCAATGGGAGTTTGTTTTGGCACCAAAATCAACGGGACTTTCCA
AAATGTCGTAACAACTCCGCCCCATTGACGCAAATGGGCGGTAGGCGTGTACGGTGGGAGGTCTATATAA
GCAGAGCTGGTTTAGTGAACCGTCAGATCCGCTAGCACCATGGCTGAAGGATCCGTCGCCAGGCAGCCTG
ACCTCTTGACCTGCGACGATGAGCCGATCCATATCCCCGGTGCCATCCAACCGCATGGACTGCTGCTCGC
CCTCGCCGCCGACATGACGATCGTTGCCGGCAGCGACAACCTTCCCGAACTCACCGGACTGGCGATCGGC
GCCCTGATCGGCCGCTCTGCGGCCGATGTCTTCGACTCGGAGACGCACAACCGTCTGACGATCGCCTTGG
CCGAGCCCGGGGCGGCCGTCGGAGCACCGATCACTGTCGGCTTCACGATGCGAAAGGACGCAGGCTTCAT
CGGCTCCTGGCATCGCCATGATCAGCTCATCTTCCTCGAGCTCGAGCCTCCCCAGCGGGACGTCGCCGAG
CCGCAGGCGTTCTTCCGCCGCACCAACAGCGCCATCCGCCGCCTGCAGGCCGCCGAAACCTTGGAAAGCG
CCTGCGCCGCCGCGGCGCAAGAGGTGCGGAAGATTACCGGCTTCGATCGGGTGATGATCTATCGCTTCGC
CTCCGACTTCAGCGGCGAAGTGATCGCAGAGGATCGGTGCGCCGAGGTCGAGTCAAAACTAGGCCTGCAC
TATCCTGCCTCAACCGTGCCGGCGCAGGCCCGTCGGCTCTATACCATCAACCCGGTACGGATCATTCCCG
ATATCAATTATCGGCCGGTGCCGGTCACCCCAGACCTCAATCCGGTCACCGGGCGGCCGATTGATCTTAG
CTTCGCCATCCTGCGCAGCGTCTCGCCCGTCCATCTGGAATTCATGCGCAACATAGGCATGCACGGCACG
ATGTCGATCTCGATTTTGCGCGGCGAGCGACTGTGGGGATTGATCGTTTGCCATCACCGAACGCCGTACT
ACGTCGATCTCGATGGCCGCCAAGCCTGCGAGCTAGTCGCCCAGGTTCTGGCCTGGCAGATCGGCGTGAT
GGAAGAGTGTACAAGAGATCTCGAGCTCAAGCTTCACGGGCTCCAGGATGACCCGGACCTTCAGGCCCTT
CTGAAGGGCAGCCAGCTTCTGAAGGTGAAGTCCAGCTCGTGGCGTAGGGAACGCTTCTACAAGCTACAGG
AGGACTGCAAGACCATCTGGCAGGAATCTCGAAAGGTCATGAGGTCCCCGGAGTCGCAGCTGTTCTCCAT
CGAGGACATTCAGGAGGTACGGATGGGACACCGCACAGAAGGCCTGGAGAAGTTTGCCCGAGACATCCCC
GAGGATCGATGCTTCTCCATTGTCTTCAAGGACCAGCGCAACACCCTAGACCTCATTGCCCCATCACCAG
CTGACGCTCAGCACTGGGTGCAGGGCCTGCGCAAGATCATCCACCACTCCGGCTCCATGGACCAGCGGCA
GAAGTAGGGTACCGCGGGCCCGGGATCCACCGGATCTAGATAACTGATCATAATCAGCCATACCACATTT
GTAGAGGTTTTACTTGCTTTAAAAAACCTCCCACACCTCCCCCTGAACCTGAAACATAAAATGAATGCAA
TTGTTGTTGTTAACTTGTTTATTGCAGCTTATAATGGTTACAAATAAAGCAATAGCATCACAAATTTCAC
AAATAAAGCATTTTTTTCACTGCATTCTAGTTGTGGTTTGTCCAAACTCATCAATGTATCTTAAGGCGTA
AATTGTAAGCGTTAATATTTTGTTAAAATTCGCGTTAAATTTTTGTTAAATCAGCTCATTTTTTAACCAA
TAGGCCGAAATCGGCAAAATCCCTTATAAATCAAAAGAATAGACCGAGATAGGGT
[37 nt withheld, positions 2366-2402]
AAAGAACGTGGACTCCAACGTCAAAGG
[49 nt withheld, positions 2430-2478]
T
[91 nt withheld, positions 2480-2570]
G
[124 nt withheld, positions 2572-2695]
CAGGTGGCACTTTTCGGGGAAATGTGCGCGGAACCCCTATTTGTTTATTTTTCTAAATACATTCAAATAT
GTATCCGCTCATGAGACAATAACCCTGATAAATGCTTCAATAATATTGAAAAAGGAAGAGTCCTGAGGCG
GAAAGAACCAGCTGTGGAATGTGTGTCAGTTAGGGTGTGGAAAGTCCCCAGGCTCCCCAGCAGGCAGAAG
TATGCAAAGCATGCATCTCAATTAGTCAGCAACCAGGTGTGGAAAGTCCCCAGGCTCCCCAGCAGGCAGA
AGTATGCAAAGCATGCATCTCAATTAGTCAGCAACCATAGTCCCGCCCCTAACTCCGCCCATCCCGCCCC
TAACTCCGCCCAGTTCCGCCCATTCTCCGCCCCATGGCTGACTAATTTTTTTTATTTATGCAGAGGCCGA
GGCCGCCTCGGCCTCTGAGCTATTCCAGAAGTAGTGAGGAGGCTTTTTTGGAGGCCTAGGCTTTTGCAAA
GATCGATCAAGAGACAGGATGAGGATCGTTTCGCATGATTGAACAAGATGGATTGCACGCAGGTTCTCCG
GCCGCTTGGGTGGAGAGGCTATTCGGCTATGACTGGGCACAACAGACAATCGGCTGCTCTGATGCCGCCG
TGTTCCGGCTGTCAGCGCAGGGGCGCCCGGTTCTTTTTGTCAAGACCGACCTGTCCGGTGCCCTGAATGA
ACTGCAAGACGAGGCAGCGCGGCTATCGTGGCTGGCCACGACGGGCGTTCCTTGCGCAGCTGTGCTCGAC
GTTGTCACTGAAGCGGGAAGGGACTGGCTGCTATTGGGCGAAGTGCCGGGGCAGGATCTCCTGTCATCTC
ACCTTGCTCCTGCCGAGAAAGTATCCATCATGGCTGATGCAATGCGGCGGCTGCATACGCTTGATCCGGC
TACCTGCCCATTCGACCACCAAGCGAAACATCGCATCGAGCGAGCACGTACTCGGATGGAAGCCGGTCTT
GTCGATCAGGATGATCTGGACGAAGAGCATCAGGGGCTCGCGCCAGCCGAACTGTTCGCCAGGCTCAAGG
CGAGCATGCCCGACGGCGAGGATCTCGTCGTGACCCATGGCGATGCCTGCTTGCCGAATATCATGGTGGA
AAATGGCCGCTTTTCTGGATTCATCGACTGTGGCCGGCTGGGTGTGGCGGACCGCTATCAGGACATAGCG
TTGGCTACCCGTGATATTGCTGAAGAGCTTGGCGGCGAATGGGCTGACCGCTTCCTCGTGCTTTACGGTA
TCGCCGCTCCCGATTCGCAGCGCATCGCCTTCTATCGCCTTCTTGACGAGTTCTTCTGAGCGGGACTCTG
GGGTTCGAAATGACCGACCAAGCGACGCCCAACCTGCCATCACGAGATTTCGATTCCACCGCCGCCTTCT
ATGAAAGGTTGGGCTTCGGAATCGTTTTCCGGGACGCCGGCTGGATGATCCTCCAGCGCGGGGATCTCAT
GCTGGAGTTCTTCGCCCACCCTAGGGGGAGGCTAACTGAAACACGGAAGGAGACAATACCGGAAGGAACC
CGCGCTATGACGGCAATAAAAAGACAGAATAAAACGCACGGTGTTGGGTCGTTTGTTCATAAACGCGGGG
TTCGGTCCCAGGGCTGGCACTCTGTCGATACCCCACCGAGACCCCATTGGGGCCAATACGCCCGCGTTTC
TTCCTTTTCCCCACCCCACCCCCCAAGTTCGGGTGAAGGCCCAGGGCTCGCAGCCAACGTCGGGGCGGCA
GGCCCTGCCATAGCCTCAGGTTACTCATATATACTTTAGATTGATTTAAAACTTCATTTTTAATTTAAAA
GGATCTAGGTGAAGATCCTTTTTGATAATCTCATGACCAAAATCCCTTAACGTGAGTTTTCGTTCCACTG
AGCGTCAGACCCCGTAGAAAAGATCAAAGGATCTTCTTGAGATCCTTTTTTTCTGCGCGTAATCTGCTGC
TTGCAAACAAAAAAACCACCGCTACCAGCGGTGGTTTGTTTGCCGGATCAAGAGCTACCAACTCTTTTTC
CGAAGGTAACTGGCTTCAGCAGAGCGCAGATACCAAATACTGTTCTTCTAGTGTAGCCGTAGTTAGGCCA
CCACTTCAAGAACTCTGTAGCACCGCCTACATACCTCGCTCTGCTAATCCTGTTACCAGTGGCTGCTGCC
AGTGGCGATAAGTCGTGTCTTACCGGGTTGGACTCAAGACGATAGTTACCGGATAAGGCGCAGCGGTCGG
GCTGAACGGGGGGTTCGTGCACACAGCCCAGCTTGGAGCGAACGACCTACACCGAACTGAGATACCTACA
GCGTGAGCTATGAGAAAGCGCCACGCTTCCCGAAGGGAGAAAGGCGGACAGGTATCCGGTAAGCGGCAGG
GTCGGAACAGGAGAGCGCACGAGGGAGCTTCCAGGGGGAAACGCCTGGTATCTTTATAGTCCTGTCGGGT
TTCGCCACCTCTGACTTGAGCGTCGATTTTTGTGATGCTCGTCAGGGGGGCGGAGCCTATGGAAAAACGC
CAGCAACGCGGCCTTTTTACGGTTCCTGGCCTTTTGCTGGCCTTTTGCTCACATGTTCTTTCCTGCGTTA
TCCCCTGATTCTGTGGATAACCGTATTACCGCCATGCAT
