Features (pLannotate 1.2.2; 15 found; start..end, strand, type, name):
     61..364     +  enhancer       CMV enhancer: human cytomegalovirus immediate early enhancer
    365..568     +  promoter       CMV promoter: human cytomegalovirus (CMV) immediate early promoter
    600..1547    +  CDS            iRFP713: iRFP713 is a basic (constitutively fluorescent) near ir fluorescent protein published in 2011, derived from Rhodopseudomonas palustris. It has low acid sensitivity. It requires the cofactor biliverdin for fluorescence.
   1554..1964    +  CDS            Plcd1 (fragment): PLCD1_RAT - Experimental evidence at protein level: Swiss-Prot protein existence level 1. The production of the second messenger molecules diacylglycerol (DAG) and inositol 1,4,5-trisphosphate (IP3) is mediated by activated phosphatidylinositol-specific phospholipase C enzymes (PubMed:16000311). Essential for trophoblast and placental development (By similarity). Binds phosphatidylinositol 4,5-bisphosphate (By similarity). From Rattus norvegicus (Rat).
   1968..1993    +  misc_feature   MCS (fragment): multiple cloning site
   2005..2089    +  CDS            large T antigen (fragment): large T antigen from SV40 (simian virus 40)
   2112..2233    +  polyA_signal   SV40 poly(A) signal: SV40 polyadenylation signal
   2267..2695    -  rep_origin     f1 ori (sequence partly withheld): f1 bacteriophage origin of replication; arrow indicates direction of (+) strand synthesis
   2722..2826    +  promoter       AmpR promoter: bla
   2828..3185    +  promoter       SV40 promoter: SV40 enhancer and early promoter
   3220..4014    +  CDS            NeoR/KanR: aminoglycoside phosphotransferase from Tn5; aph(3')-II (or nptII); confers resistance to neomycin, kanamycin, and G418 (Geneticin®)
   4035..4187    +  CDS            ble (fragment): BLE_KLEPN - Experimental evidence at protein level: Swiss-Prot protein existence level 1. Binding protein with a strong affinity to the bleomycin family of antibiotics. Binds to CL990; an antimitotic-antibiotic compound. From Klebsiella pneumoniae.
   4246..4293    +  polyA_signal   HSV TK poly(A) signal: herpes simplex virus thymidine kinase polyadenylation signal (Cole and Stacy, 1985)
   4384..4400    -  polyA_signal   bGH poly(A) signal (fragment): bovine growth hormone polyadenylation signal
   4622..5210    +  rep_origin     ori: high-copy-number ColE1/pMB1/pBR322/pUC origin of replication
>Addgene plasmid #66841 | iRFP-PH-PLCdelta1 | analyzer sequence | sequence record 116697
TAGTTATTAATAGTAATCAATTACGGGGTCATTAGTTCATAGCCCATATATGGAGTTCCGCGTTACATAA
CTTACGGTAAATGGCCCGCCTGGCTGACCGCCCAACGACCCCCGCCCATTGACGTCAATAATGACGTATG
TTCCCATAGTAACGCCAATAGGGACTTTCCATTGACGTCAATGGGTGGAGTATTTACGGTAAACTGCCCA
CTTGGCAGTACATCAAGTGTATCATATGCCAAGTACGCCCCCTATTGACGTCAATGACGGTAAATGGCCC
GCCTGGCATTATGCCCAGTACATGACCTTATGGGACTTTCCTACTTGGCAGTACATCTACGTATTAGTCA
TCGCTATTACCATGGTGATGCGGTTTTGGCAGTACATCAATGGGCGTGGATAGCGGTTTGACTCACGGGG
ATTTCCAAGTCTCCACCCCATTGACGTCAATGGGAGTTTGTTTTGGCACCAAAATCAACGGGACTTTCCA
AAATGTCGTAACAACTCCGCCCCATTGACGCAAATGGGCGGTAGGCGTGTACGGTGGGAGGTCTATATAA
GCAGAGCTGGTTTAGTGAACCGTCAGATCCGCTAGCACCATGGCTGAAGGATCCGTCGCCAGGCAGCCTG
ACCTCTTGACCTGCGACGATGAGCCGATCCATATCCCCGGTGCCATCCAACCGCATGGACTGCTGCTCGC
CCTCGCCGCCGACATGACGATCGTTGCCGGCAGCGACAACCTTCCCGAACTCACCGGACTGGCGATCGGC
GCCCTGATCGGCCGCTCTGCGGCCGATGTCTTCGACTCGGAGACGCACAACCGTCTGACGATCGCCTTGG
CCGAGCCCGGGGCGGCCGTCGGAGCACCGATCACTGTCGGCTTCACGATGCGAAAGGACGCAGGCTTCAT
CGGCTCCTGGCATCGCCATGATCAGCTCATCTTCCTCGAGCTCGAGCCTCCCCAGCGGGACGTCGCCGAG
CCGCAGGCGTTCTTCCGCCGCACCAACAGCGCCATCCGCCGCCTGCAGGCCGCCGAAACCTTGGAAAGCG
CCTGCGCCGCCGCGGCGCAAGAGGTGCGGAAGATTACCGGCTTCGATCGGGTGATGATCTATCGCTTCGC
CTCCGACTTCAGCGGCGAAGTGATCGCAGAGGATCGGTGCGCCGAGGTCGAGTCAAAACTAGGCCTGCAC
TATCCTGCCTCAACCGTGCCGGCGCAGGCCCGTCGGCTCTATACCATCAACCCGGTACGGATCATTCCCG
ATATCAATTATCGGCCGGTGCCGGTCACCCCAGACCTCAATCCGGTCACCGGGCGGCCGATTGATCTTAG
CTTCGCCATCCTGCGCAGCGTCTCGCCCGTCCATCTGGAATTCATGCGCAACATAGGCATGCACGGCACG
ATGTCGATCTCGATTTTGCGCGGCGAGCGACTGTGGGGATTGATCGTTTGCCATCACCGAACGCCGTACT
ACGTCGATCTCGATGGCCGCCAAGCCTGCGAGCTAGTCGCCCAGGTTCTGGCCTGGCAGATCGGCGTGAT
GGAAGAGTGTACAAGAGATCTCGAGCTCAAGCTTCACGGGCTCCAGGATGACCCGGACCTTCAGGCCCTT
CTGAAGGGCAGCCAGCTTCTGAAGGTGAAGTCCAGCTCGTGGCGTAGGGAACGCTTCTACAAGCTACAGG
AGGACTGCAAGACCATCTGGCAGGAATCTCGAAAGGTCATGAGGTCCCCGGAGTCGCAGCTGTTCTCCAT
CGAGGACATTCAGGAGGTACGGATGGGACACCGCACAGAAGGCCTGGAGAAGTTTGCCCGAGACATCCCC
GAGGATCGATGCTTCTCCATTGTCTTCAAGGACCAGCGCAACACCCTAGACCTCATTGCCCCATCACCAG
CTGACGCTCAGCACTGGGTGCAGGGCCTGCGCAAGATCATCCACCACTCCGGCTCCATGGACCAGCGGCA
GAAGTAGGGTACCGCGGGCCCGGGATCCACCGGATCTAGATAACTGATCATAATCAGCCATACCACATTT
GTAGAGGTTTTACTTGCTTTAAAAAACCTCCCACACCTCCCCCTGAACCTGAAACATAAAATGAATGCAA
TTGTTGTTGTTAACTTGTTTATTGCAGCTTATAATGGTTACAAATAAAGCAATAGCATCACAAATTTCAC
AAATAAAGCATTTTTTTCACTGCATTCTAGTTGTGGTTTGTCCAAACTCATCAATGTATCTTAACGCGTA
AATTGTAAGCGTTAATATTTTGTTAAAATTCGCGTTAAATTTTTGTTAAATCAGCTCATTTTTTAACCAA
TAGGCCGAAATCGGCAAAATCCCTTATAAATCAAAAGAATAGACCGAGATAGGGT
[37 nt withheld, positions 2366-2402]
AAAGAACGTGGACTCCAACGTCAAAGG
[49 nt withheld, positions 2430-2478]
T
[91 nt withheld, positions 2480-2570]
G
[124 nt withheld, positions 2572-2695]
CAGGTGGCACTTTTCGGGGAAATGTGCGCGGAACCCCTATTTGTTTATTTTTCTAAATACATTCAAATAT
GTATCCGCTCATGAGACAATAACCCTGATAAATGCTTCAATAATATTGAAAAAGGAAGAGTCCTGAGGCG
GAAAGAACCAGCTGTGGAATGTGTGTCAGTTAGGGTGTGGAAAGTCCCCAGGCTCCCCAGCAGGCAGAAG
TATGCAAAGCATGCATCTCAATTAGTCAGCAACCAGGTGTGGAAAGTCCCCAGGCTCCCCAGCAGGCAGA
AGTATGCAAAGCATGCATCTCAATTAGTCAGCAACCATAGTCCCGCCCCTAACTCCGCCCATCCCGCCCC
TAACTCCGCCCAGTTCCGCCCATTCTCCGCCCCATGGCTGACTAATTTTTTTTATTTATGCAGAGGCCGA
GGCCGCCTCGGCCTCTGAGCTATTCCAGAAGTAGTGAGGAGGCTTTTTTGGAGGCCTAGGCTTTTGCAAA
GATCGATCAAGAGACAGGATGAGGATCGTTTCGCATGATTGAACAAGATGGATTGCACGCAGGTTCTCCG
GCCGCTTGGGTGGAGAGGCTATTCGGCTATGACTGGGCACAACAGACAATCGGCTGCTCTGATGCCGCCG
TGTTCCGGCTGTCAGCGCAGGGGCGCCCGGTTCTTTTTGTCAAGACCGACCTGTCCGGTGCCCTGAATGA
ACTGCAAGACGAGGCAGCGCGGCTATCGTGGCTGGCCACGACGGGCGTTCCTTGCGCAGCTGTGCTCGAC
GTTGTCACTGAAGCGGGAAGGGACTGGCTGCTATTGGGCGAAGTGCCGGGGCAGGATCTCCTGTCATCTC
ACCTTGCTCCTGCCGAGAAAGTATCCATCATGGCTGATGCAATGCGGCGGCTGCATACGCTTGATCCGGC
TACCTGCCCATTCGACCACCAAGCGAAACATCGCATCGAGCGAGCACGTACTCGGATGGAAGCCGGTCTT
GTCGATCAGGATGATCTGGACGAAGAGCATCAGGGGCTCGCGCCAGCCGAACTGTTCGCCAGGCTCAAGG
CGAGCATGCCCGACGGCGAGGATCTCGTCGTGACCCATGGCGATGCCTGCTTGCCGAATATCATGGTGGA
AAATGGCCGCTTTTCTGGATTCATCGACTGTGGCCGGCTGGGTGTGGCGGACCGCTATCAGGACATAGCG
TTGGCTACCCGTGATATTGCTGAAGAGCTTGGCGGCGAATGGGCTGACCGCTTCCTCGTGCTTTACGGTA
TCGCCGCTCCCGATTCGCAGCGCATCGCCTTCTATCGCCTTCTTGACGAGTTCTTCTGAGCGGGACTCTG
GGGTTCGAAATGACCGACCAAGCGACGCCCAACCTGCCATCACGAGATTTCGATTCCACCGCCGCCTTCT
ATGAAAGGTTGGGCTTCGGAATCGTTTTCCGGGACGCCGGCTGGATGATCCTCCAGCGCGGGGATCTCAT
GCTGGAGTTCTTCGCCCACCCTAGGGGGAGGCTAACTGAAACACGGAAGGAGACAATACCGGAAGGAACC
CGCGCTATGACGGCAATAAAAAGACAGAATAAAACGCACGGTGTTGGGTCGTTTGTTCATAAACGCGGGG
TTCGGTCCCAGGGCTGGCACTCTGTCGATACCCCACCGAGACCCCATTGGGGCCAATACGCCCGCGTTTC
TTCCTTTTCCCCACCCCACCCCCCAAGTTCGGGTGAAGGCCCAGGGCTCGCAGCCAACGTCGGGGCGGCA
GGCCCTGCCATAGCCTCAGGTTACTCATATATACTTTAGATTGATTTAAAACTTCATTTTTAATTTAAAA
GGATCTAGGTGAAGATCCTTTTTGATAATCTCATGACCAAAATCCCTTAACGTGAGTTTTCGTTCCACTG
AGCGTCAGACCCCGTAGAAAAGATCAAAGGATCTTCTTGAGATCCTTTTTTTCTGCGCGTAATCTGCTGC
TTGCAAACAAAAAAACCACCGCTACCAGCGGTGGTTTGTTTGCCGGATCAAGAGCTACCAACTCTTTTTC
CGAAGGTAACTGGCTTCAGCAGAGCGCAGATACCAAATACTGTCCTTCTAGTGTAGCCGTAGTTAGGCCA
CCACTTCAAGAACTCTGTAGCACCGCCTACATACCTCGCTCTGCTAATCCTGTTACCAGTGGCTGCTGCC
AGTGGCGATAAGTCGTGTCTTACCGGGTTGGACTCAAGACGATAGTTACCGGATAAGGCGCAGCGGTCGG
GCTGAACGGGGGGTTCGTGCACACAGCCCAGCTTGGAGCGAACGACCTACACCGAACTGAGATACCTACA
GCGTGAGCTATGAGAAAGCGCCACGCTTCCCGAAGGGAGAAAGGCGGACAGGTATCCGGTAAGCGGCAGG
GTCGGAACAGGAGAGCGCACGAGGGAGCTTCCAGGGGGAAACGCCTGGTATCTTTATAGTCCTGTCGGGT
TTCGCCACCTCTGACTTGAGCGTCGATTTTTGTGATGCTCGTCAGGGGGGCGGAGCCTATGGAAAAACGC
CAGCAACGCGGCCTTTTTACGGTTCCTGGCCTTTTGCTGGCCTTTTGCTCACATGTTCTTTCCTGCGTTA
TCCCCTGATTCTGTGGATAACCGTATTACCGCCATGCAT
