>Addgene plasmid #66841 | iRFP-PH-PLCdelta1 | addgene partial sequence | sequence record 116685 | CMV-F 5'-CGCAAATGGGCGGTAGGCGTG-3'
CCGTCAGATCCGCTAGCACCATGGCTGAAGGATCCGTCGCCAGGCAGCCTGACCTCTTGACCTGCGACGA
TGAGCCGATCCATATCCCCGGTGCCATCCAACCGCATGGACTGCTGCTCGCCCTCGCCGCCGACATGACG
ATCGTTGCCGGCAGCGACAACCTTCCCGAACTCACCGGACTGGCGATCGGCGCCCTGATCGGCCGCTCTG
CGGCCGATGTCTTCGACTCGGAGACGCACAACCGTCTGACGATCGCCTTGGCCGAGCCCGGGGCGGCCGT
CGGAGCACCGATCACTGTCGGCTTCACGATGCGAAAGGACGCAGGCTTCATCGGCTCCTGGCATCGCCAT
GATCAGCTCATCTTCCTCGAGCTCGAGCCTCCCCAGCGGGACGTCGCCGAGCCGCAGGCGTTCTTCCGCC
GCACCAACAGCGCCATCCGCCGCCTGCAGGCCGCCGAAACCTTGGAAAGCGCCTGCGCCGCCGCGGCGCA
AGAGGTGCGGAAGATTACCGGCTTCGATCGGGTGATGATCTATCGCTTCGCCTCCGACTTCAGCGGCGAA
GTGATCGCAGAGGATCGGTGCGCCGAGGTCGAGTCAAAACTAGGCCTGCACTATCCTGCCTCAACCGTGC
CGGCGCAGGCCCGTCGGCTCTATACCATCAACCCGGTACGGATCATTCCCGATATCAATTATCGGCCGGT
GCCGGTCACCCCAGACCTCAATCCGGTCACCGGGCGGCCGATTGATCTTAGCTTCGCCATCCTGCGCAGC
GTCTCGCCCGTCCATCTGGAATTCATGCGCAACATAGGCATGCACGGCACGATGTCGATCTCGATTTTGC
GCGGCGAGCGACTGTGGGGATTGATCGTTTGCCATCACCGAACGCCGTACTACGTCGATCTCGATGGCCG
CCAAGCCTGCGAGCTAGTCGCCCAGGTTCTGGCCTGGCAGATCGGCGTGATGGAAGAGTGTACAGAGATC
TCGAGCTCAAGCTTCACGGGCTCCAGGATGACCCGGACCTTCAGGCCCTTCTGAAGGGCAGCCAGCTTCT
GAAGGTGAAGTCCAGCTCGTGGCGTAGGGAACGCTTCTACAAGCT
