>Addgene plasmid #66841 | iRFP-PH-PLCdelta1 | addgene partial sequence | sequence record 116686 | SV40pA-R 5'-GAAATTTGTGATGCTATTGC-3'
AACAGTTAACAACAACAATTGCATTCATTTTATGTTTCAGGTTCAGGGGGAGGTGTGGGAGGTTTTTTAA
AGCAAGTAAAACCTCTACAAATGTGGTATGGCTGATTATGATCAGTTATCTAGATCCGGTGGATCCCGGG
CCCGCGGTACCCTACTTCTGCCGCTGGTCCATGGAGCCGGAGTGGTGGATGATCTTGCGCAGGCCCTGCA
CCCAGTGCTGAGCGTCAGCTGGTGATGGGGCAATGAGGTCTAGGGTGTTGCGCTGGTCCTTGAAGACAAT
GGAGAAGCATCGATCCTCGGGGATGTCTCGGGCAAACTTCTCCAGGCCTTCTGTGCGGTGTCCCATCCGT
ACCTCCTGAATGTCCTCGATGGAGAACAGCTGCGACTCCGGGGACCTCATGACCTTTCGAGATTCCTGCC
AGATGGTCTTGCAGTCCTCCTGTAGCTTGTAGAAGCGTTCCCTACGCCACGAGCTGGACTTCACCTTCAG
AAGCTGGCTGCCCTTCAGAAGGGCCTGAAGGTCCGGGTCATCCTGGAGCCCGTGAAGCTTGAGCTCGAGA
TCTCTTGTACACTCTTCCATCACGCCGATCTGCCAGGCCAGAACCTGGGCGACTAGCTCGCAGGCTTGGC
GGCCATCGAGATCGACGTAGTACGGCGTTCGGTGATGGCAAACGATCAATCCCCACAGTCGCTCGCCGCG
CAAAATCGAGATCGACATCGTGCCGTGCATGCCTATGTTGCGCATGAATTCCAGATGGACGGGCGAGACG
CTGCGCAGGATGGCGAAGCTAAGATCAATCGGCCGCCCGGTGACCGGATTGAGGTCTGGGGTGACCGGCA
CCGGCCGATAATTGATATCGGGAATGATCCGTACCGGGTTGATGGTATAGAGCCGACGGGCCTGCGCCGG
CACGGTTGAAGCAAGATAGTGCAGGCCTAGTTTTGACTTCGACCTCGGCGCACCGAATCCT
