>Addgene plasmid #66841 | iRFP-PH-PLCdelta1 | addgene partial sequence | sequence record 116690 | iRFP-R 5'-gatatggatcggctcatcgt-3'
GGATCCTTCGCCATGGTGCTAGCGGATCTGACGGTTCACTAAACCAGCTCTGCTTATATAGACCTCCCAC
CGTACACGCCTACCGCCCATTTGCGTCAATGGGGCGGAGTTGTTACGACATTTTGGAAAGTCCCGTTGAT
TTTGGTGCCAAAACAAACTCCCATTGACGTCAATGGGGTGGAGACTTGGAAATCCCCGTGAGTCAAACCG
CTATCCACGCCCATTGATGTACTGCCAAAACCGCATCACCATGGTAATAGCGATGACTAATACGTAGATG
TACTGCCAAGTAGGAAAGTCCCATAAGGTCATGTACTGGGCATAATGCCAGGCGGGCCATTTACCGTCAT
TGACGTCAATAGGGGGCGTACTTGGCATATGATACACTTGATGTACTGCCAAGTGGGCAGTTTACCGTAA
ATACTCCACCCATTGACGTCAATGGAAAGTCCCTATTGGCGTTACTATGGGAACATACGTCATTATTGAC
GTCAATGGGCGGGGGTCGTTGGGCGGTCAGCCAGGCGGGCCATTTACCGTAAGTTATGTAACGCGGAACT
CCATATATGGGCTATGAACTAATGACCCCGTAATTGATTACTATTAATAACTAATGCATGGCGGTAATAC
GGTTATCCACAGAATCAGGGGATAACGCAGGAAAGAACATGTGAGCAAAAGGCCAGCAAAAGGCCAGGAA
CCGTAAAAAGGCCGCGTTGCTGGCGTTTTTCCATAGGCTCCGCCCCCCTGACGAGCATCACAAAAATCGA
CGCTCAAGTCAGAGGTGGCGAAACCCGACAGGACTATAAAGATACCAGGCGTTTCCCCCTGGAAGCTCCC
TCGTGCGCTCTCCTGTTCCGACCCTGCCGCTTACCGGATACCTGTCCGCCTTTCTCCCTTCGGGAAGCGT
GGCGCTTTCTCATAGCTCACGCTGTAGGTATCTCAGTTCGGTGTAGGTCGTTCGCTCCAAGCTGGGCTGT
GTGCACGAACCCC
